>Addgene plasmid #28226 | pDTnLAPP2A frame 0 | depositor full sequence | sequence record 13359 | Author sequence
ATTGAAAAAGGAAGAGTATGAGTATTCAACATTTCCGTGTCGCCCTTATTCCCTTTTTTGCGGCATTTTG
CCTTCCTGTTTTTGCTCACCCAGAAACGCTGGTGAAAGTAAAAGATGCTGAAGATCAGTTGGGTGCACGA
GTGGGTTACATCGAACTGGATCTCAACAGCGGTAAGATCCTTGAGAGTTTTCGCCCCGAAGAACGTTTTC
CAATGATGAGCACTTTTAAAGTTCTGCTATGTGGCGCGGTATTATCCCGTATTGACGCCGGGCAAGAGCA
ACTCGGTCGCCGCATACACTATTCTCAGAATGACTTGGTTGAGTACTCACCAGTCACAGAAAAGCATCTT
ACGGATGGCATGACAGTAAGAGAATTATGCAGTGCTGCCATAACCATGAGTGATAACACTGCGGCCAACT
TACTTCTGACAACGATCGGAGGACCGAAGGAGCTAACCGCTTTTTTGCACAACATGGGGGATCATGTAAC
TCGCCTTGATCGTTGGGAACCGGAGCTGAATGAAGCCATACCAAACGACGAGCGTGACACCACGATGCCT
CCAGCAATGGCAACAACGTTGCGCAAACTATTAACTGGCGAACTACTTACTCTAGCTTCCCGGCAACAAT
TAATAGACTGGATGGAGGCGGATAAAGTTGCAGGACCACTTCTGCGCTCGGCCCTTCCGGCTGGCTGGTT
TATTGCTGATAAATCTGGAGCCGGTGAGCGTGGGTCTCGCGGTATCATTGCAGCACTGGGGCCAGATGGT
AAGCCCTCCCGTATCGTAGTTATCTACACGACGGGGAGTCAGGCAACTATGGATGAACGAAATAGACAGA
TCGCTGAGATAGGTGCCTCACTGATTAAGCATTGGTAACTGTCAGACCAAGTTTACTCATATATACTTTA
GATTGATTTGCGGCCGCAAAAGGATCTAGGTGAAGATCCTTTTTGATAATCTCATGACCAAAATCCCTTA
ACGTGAGTTTTCGTTCCACTGAGCGTCAGACCCCGTAGAAAAGATCAAAGGATCTTCTTGAGATCCTTTT
TTTCTGCGCGTAATCTGCTGCTTGCAAACAAAAAAACCACCGCTACCAGCGGTGGTTTGTTTGCCGGATC
AAGAGCTACCAACTCTTTTTCCGAAGGTAACTGGCTTCAGCAGAGCGCAGATACCAAATACTGTCCTTCT
AGTGTAGCCGTAGTTAGGCCACCACTTCAAGAACTCTGTAGCACCGCCTACATACCTCGCTCTGCTAATC
CTGTTACCAGTGGCTGCTGCCAGTGGCGATAAGTCGTGTCTTACCGGGTTGGACTCAAGACGATAGTTAC
CGGATAAGGCGCAGCGGTCGGGCTGAACGGGGGGTTCGTGCACACAGCCCAGCTTGGAGCGAACGACCTA
CACCGAACTGAGATACCTACAGCGTGAGCTATGAGAAAGCGCCACGCTTCCCGAAGGGAGAAAGGCGGAC
AGGTATCCGGTAAGCGGCAGGGTCGGAACAGGAGAGCGCACGAGGGAGCTTCCAGGGGGAAACGCCTGGT
ATCTTTATAGTCCTGTCGGGTTTCGCCACCTCTGACTTGAGCGTCGATTTTTGTGATGCTCGTCAGGGGG
GCGGAGCCTATGGAAAAACGCCAGCAACGCGGCCTTTTTACGGTTCCTGGCCTTTTGCTGGCCTTTTGCT
CACATGTTCTTTCCTGCGTTATCCCCTGATTCTGTGGATAACCGTATTACCGCCTTTGAGTGAGCTGATA
CCGCTCGCCGCAGCCGAACGACCGAGCGCAGCGAGTCAGTGAGCGAGGAAGCGGAAGAGCGCCCAATACG
CAAACCGCCTCTCCCCGCGCGTTGGCCGATTCATTAATGCAACTATGGCCATTTAATGTAAATACTTAAG
AAAAAAAACCAAATTAATTTTGATACATGCTGCATGTGAAAGACCCCCGCTGACGGGTAGTCAATCACTC
AGAGGAGACCCTCCCAAGGAACAGCGAGACCACAAGTCGGATGCAACTGCAAGAGGGTTTATTGGATACA
CGGGTACCGAATTCGAAGTTCCTATTCCGAAGTTCCTATTCTCTAGAAAGTATAGGAACTTCGGTAACCT
TTGAGTTCTCTCAGTTGGGGGCGTAGGGTCGCCGACATGACACCCGCGGTCTAGACAATTGTACGTAGAT
CTGTAGGGCGCAGTAGTCCAGGGTTTCCTTGATGATGTCATACTTATCCTGTCCCTTTTTTTTCCACAGC
TCGCGGTGAGGACAAACTCTTCGCGGTCTTTCCAGTGGGGATCGACGGTATCGATAAGCTTTATAACTTC
GTATAGCATACATTATACGAAGTTATCAGCCACCATGAAAAAGCCTGAACTCACCGCGACGTCTGTCGAG
AAGTTTCTGATCGAAAAGTTCGACAGCGTCTCCGACCTGATGCAGCTCTCGGAGGGCGAAGAATCTCGTG
CTTTCAGCTTCGATGTAGGAGGGCGTGGATATGTCCTGCGGGTAAATAGCTGCGCCGATGGTTTCTACAA
AGATCGTTATGTTTATCGGCACTTTGCATCGGCCGCGCTCCCGATTCCGGAAGTGCTTGACATTGGGGAA
TTCAGCGAGAGCCTGACCTATTGCATCTCCCGCCGTGCACAGGGTGTCACGTTGCAAGACCTGCCTGAAA
CCGAACTGCCCGCTGTTCTGCAGCCGGTCGCGGAGGCCATGGATGCGATCGCTGCGGCCGATCTTAGCCA
GACGAGCGGGTTCGGCCCATTCGGACCGCAAGGAATCGGTCAATACACTACATGGCGTGATTTCATATGC
GCGATTGCTGATCCCCATGTGTATCACTGGCAAACTGTGATGGACGACACCGTCAGTGCGTCCGTCGCGC
AGGCTCTCGATGAGCTGATGCTTTGGGCCGAGGACTGCCCCGAAGTCCGGCACCTCGTGCACGCGGATTT
CGGCTCCAACAATGTCCTGACGGACAATGGCCGCATAACAGCGGTCATTGACTGGAGCGAGGCGATGTTC
GGGGATTCCCAATACGAGGTCGCCAACATCTTCTTCTGGAGGCCGTGGTTGGCTTGTATGGAGCAGCAGA
CGCGCTACTTCGAGCGGAGGCATCCGGAGCTTGCAGGATCGCCGCGGCTCCGGGCGTATATGCTCCGCAT
TGGTCTTGACCAACTCTATCAGAGCTTGGTTGACGGCAATTTCGATGATGCAGCTTGGGCGCAGGGTCGA
TGCGACGCAATCGTCCGATCCGGAGCCGGGACTGTCGGGCGTACACAAATCGCCCGCAGAAGCGCGGCCG
TCTGGACCGATGGCTGTGTAGAAGTACTCGCCGATAGTGGAAACCGACGCCCCAGCACTCGTCCGAGGGC
AAAGGAACGCGGAGCCACGAACTTCTCTCTGTTAAAGCAAGCAGGAGATGTTGAAGAAAACCCCGGGCCC
ATGGTGTCCAAGGGCGAGGAACTGTTCACCGGCGTGGTGCCCATCCTGGTGGAGCTGGACGGCGACGTGA
ACGGCCACAAGTTCAGCGTGTCCGGCGAGGGCGAAGGCGACGCCACCTACGGCAAGCTGACCCTGAAGTT
CATCTGCACCACCGGCAAGCTGCCCGTGCCCTGGCCCACCCTGGTGACCACCCTGACCTACGGCGTGCAG
TGCTTCAGCAGATACCCCGACCACATGAAGCAGCACGATTTCTTCAAGAGCGCCATGCCCGAGGGCTACG
TCCAGGAGCGCACCATCTTTTTCAAGGACGACGGCAACTACAAGACCAGGGCCGAGGTGAAGTTCGAGGG
CGACACACTGGTGAACAGGATCGAGCTGAAGGGCATCGACTTCAAAGAGGACGGCAACATCCTGGGCCAC
AAGCTGGAATACAACTACAACAGCCACAACGTGTACATTATGGCCGACAAGCAGAAGAACGGCATCAAGG
TCAACTTCAAGATCCGGCACAACATCGAGGACGGCAGCGTGCAGCTGGCCGACCACTACCAGCAGAACAC
CCCCATCGGCGACGGCCCCGTGCTGCTGCCCGACAACCACTACCTGAGCACCCAGAGCGCTCTCAGCAAG
GACCCCAACGAGAAGCGGGACCACATGGTGCTGAAAGAATTTGTGACAGCCGCCGGAATCACCCTGGGCA
TGGACGAGCTGTACAAGAGCAGCGGCCCCAGCGGCAGCAGCAGCCTGGAAGTGCTGTTCCAGGGCCCCCT
GAGCAGCTCTGGCCCCTCTGGCAGCGCCGCCAAGTTCAAAGAAACAGCTGCTGCTAAATTCGAGCGGCAG
CACATGGACAGCGGAGGAGGAGGCGAGAACCTGTACTTTCAGGGAGGCGGAGGCGGAGGGGACTATAAGG
ACGACGACGACAAGCTGACCGACGACCTGCCCAGGGCCCGCGTTCGTCCTCACTCTCTACCGCATCGCTG
TCTGCGAGGGCCAGCTGTTGGGGTGAGTACTCCCTCTCAAAAGCGGGCATGACTTCTGCGCTAAGATTGT
CAGTTTCCAAAAACGAGGAGGATTTGATATTCACCTGGCCCGCGGTGATGCCTTTGAGGGTGGCCGCGGA
TATCATGCATTCGTGACGGTCTCGAAGCCGCGGTGCGGGTGCCAGGGCGTGCCCTTGGGCTCCCCGGGCG
CGTACTCCACCTCACCCATCTGGTCCACGCTGCATAACGAAGTTCCTATACTATTTGAAGAATAGGAACT
TCGGAATAGGAACTTCAGCAACGGATCCGGCC
Features (pLannotate 1.2.2; 15 found; start..end, strand, type, name):
      1..17      +  promoter       AmpR promoter (fragment): bla
     18..878     +  CDS            AmpR: β-lactamase; bla; confers resistance to ampicillin, carbenicillin, and related antibiotics
   1038..1626    +  rep_origin     ori: high-copy-number ColE1/pMB1/pBR322/pUC origin of replication
   1809..1861    +  CDS            lacI (fragment): lac repressor; lacI; The lac repressor binds to the lac operator to inhibit transcription in E. coli. This inhibition can be relieved by adding lactose or isopropyl-β-D-thiogalactopyranoside (IPTG).
   1927..2038    -  LTR            3' LTR (ΔU3) (fragment): self-inactivating 3' long terminal repeat (LTR) from Moloney murine leukemia virus
   2045..2092    +  protein_bind   FRT: FLP-mediated recombination occurs in the 8-bp core sequence TCTAGAAA (Turan and Bode, 2011). FLP recombinase from the Saccharomyces cerevisiae 2μ plasmid
   2093..2143    +  protein_bind   phage φC31 attP (fragment): attachment site of phage φC31 phage φC31 integrase
   2174..2276    +  misc_feature   Ad SA: adenovirus major late transcript splice acceptor (Friedrich and Soriano, 1991)
   2282..2301    -  misc_feature   MCS (fragment): pBluescript multiple cloning site
   2303..2336    +  protein_bind   loxP: Cre-mediated recombination occurs in the 8-bp core sequence (GCATACAT). Cre recombinase
   2345..3367    +  CDS            hph: KHYB_ECOLX - Experimental evidence at protein level: Swiss-Prot protein existence level 1. The aminoglycoside phosphotransferases achieve inactivation of their antibiotic substrates by phosphorylation. Only phosphorylates hygromycin and closely related compounds such as demethyl analogs and destomycin. From Escherichia coli.
   3374..3426    +  CDS            P2A (fragment): 2A peptide from porcine teschovirus-1 polyprotein Eukaryotic ribosomes fail to insert a peptide bond between the Gly and Pro residues, yielding separate polypeptides.
   3431..4147    +  CDS            EGFP: EGFP is a basic (constitutively fluorescent) green fluorescent protein published in 1996, derived from Aequorea victoria. It is reported to be a rapidly-maturing weak dimer with moderate acid sensitivity.
   4433..4548    +  intron         chimeric intron (fragment): chimera between introns from adenovirus and immunoglobulin heavy chain genes
   4571..4640    +  protein_bind   attB: attB site for the φC31 integrase (Groth et al., 2000) phage φC31 integrase
