[The description below was written by a language model from this plasmid's Addgene catalogue record and pLannotate feature annotations shown in this document.]
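Description:
pDTnLAPP2A frame 0 is a small, high-copy E. coli plasmid (about 4.7 kb in the depositor sequence) built on the CA1 backbone and catalogued as a retroviral-type vector. It is propagated through a ColE1/pUC-type origin and selected with ampicillin via the β-lactamase gene. Hygromycin is the selectable marker in mammalian cells. The only retroviral element annotated is a fragment of a self-inactivating (ΔU3) Moloney murine leukemia virus 3′ LTR in reverse orientation. No packaging signal or complete LTR pair is detected, so the plasmid does not look like a complete packageable provirus on its own.

The payload is a promoterless, trap-style tagging cassette cloned between EcoRI and BamHI. No eukaryotic promoter is annotated. Instead, an adenovirus major late splice acceptor precedes a loxP site and a single open reading frame encoding hygromycin phosphotransferase, a P2A peptide and EGFP. Expression therefore presumably depends on splicing into an endogenous transcript. The P2A would release the resistance enzyme as a separate polypeptide from the EGFP-containing nLAP (localisation and affinity purification) tag. The unannotated stretch after EGFP likely holds the rest of the tag, and the chimeric intron fragment downstream may supply a splice donor that lets the tag continue into host exons, though the record does not state either point. "Frame 0" suggests that this is one of a set of reading-frame variants.

An FRT site and a φC31 attP fragment lie upstream of the cassette and a φC31 attB site lies downstream, which suggests use in recombinase-mediated insertion or exchange. The associated publication concerns proteomics resources in mouse embryonic stem cells, consistent with tagging endogenous proteins for localisation and purification.
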