Addgene plasmid #28226: pDTnLAPP2A frame 0
Depositing lab: Harald von Melchner. Depositing organization: Universitaetsklinikum Frankfurt am Main. Publication: Resources for proteomics in mouse embryonic stem cells. Schnutgen F, Ehrmann F, Poser I, Hubner NC, Hansen J, Floss T, Devries I, Wurst W, Hyman A, Mann M, von Melchner H. Nat Methods. 2011 Feb . 8(2):103-4. 10.1038/nmeth0211-103 PubMed 21278719.
Backbone
  Vector backbone: CA1
  Backbone size w/o insert (bp): 1672
  Vector type: Retroviral
  Selectable markers: Hygromycin
Growth in bacteria
  Bacterial resistance: Ampicillin, 100 μg/mL
  Growth temperature: 37°C
  Growth strain: DH5alpha
  Copy number: High Copy
Gene/Insert
  Gene/Insert name: Hygrophosphotransferase-P2A-Enhanced Green Fluorescent Protein (alt names: Hygro; EGFP; nLAP)
  Species: Aequorea victoria, E. coli
  Insert size (bp): 3060
  Tag / fusion protein: EGFP (C terminal on insert); nLAP-tag (C terminal on insert)
  Cloning method: Restriction Enzyme; 5′ cloning site EcoRI (not destroyed); 3′ cloning site BamHI (not destroyed)
  Sequencing primers: 5′ ATGCAACTGCAAGAGGGTTT; 3′ TGCACCCAACTGATCTTCAGC
Resource information
  A portion of this plasmid was derived from a plasmid made by: Francis A. Stewart, Dresden, Germany
Terms and licenses: Academic/Nonprofit Terms; Industry Terms: Not Available to Industry
Depositor comments: Poser et al., Nature Meth. 5, (2008), 409-415
How to cite: pDTnLAPP2A frame 0 was a gift from Harald von Melchner (Addgene plasmid # 28226 ; http://n2t.net/addgene:28226 ; RRID:Addgene_28226)
