>Addgene plasmid #28226 | pDTnLAPP2A frame 0 | addgene partial sequence | sequence record 41477 | Hygro-F 5'-gacggcaatttcgatgatg-3'
TCGTCCGATCCGGAGCCGGGACTGTCGGGCGTACACAAATCGCCCGCAGAAGCGCGGCCGTCTGGACCGA
TGGCTGTGTAGAAGTACTCGCCGATAGTGGAAACCGACGCCCCAGCACTCGTCCGAGGGCAAAGGAACGC
GGAGCCACGAACTTCTCTCTGTTAAAGCAAGCAGGAGATGTTGAAGAAAACCCCGGGCCCATGGTGTCCA
AGGGCGAGGAACTGTTCACCGGCGTGGTGCCCATCCTGGTGGAGCTGGACGGCGACGTGAACGGCCACAA
GTTCAGCGTGTCCGGCGAGGGCGAAGGCGACGCCACCTACGGCAAGCTGACCCTGAAGTTCATCTGCACC
ACCGGCAAGCTGCCCGTGCCCTGGCCCACCCTGGTGACCACCCTGACCTACGGCGTGCAGTGCTTCAGCA
GATACCCCGACCACATGAAGCAGCACGATTTCTTCAAGAGCGCCATGCCCGAGGGCTACGTCCAGGAGCG
CACCATCTTTTTCAAGGACGACGGCAACTACAAGACCAGGGCCGAGGTGAAGTTCGAGGGCGACACACTG
GTGAACAGGATCGAGCTGAAGGGCATCGACTTCAAAGAGGACGGCAACATCCTGGGCCACAAGCTGGAAT
ACAACTACAACAGCCACAACGTGTACATTATGGCCGACAAGCAGAAGAACGGCATCAAGGTCAACTTCAA
GATCCGGCACAACATCGAGGACGGCAGCGTGCAGCTGGCCGACCACTACCAGCAGAACACCCCCATCGGC
GACGGCCCCGTGCTGCTGCCCGACAACCACTACCTGAGCACCCAGAGCGCTCTCAGCAAGGACCCCAACG
AGAAGCGGGACCACATGGTGCTGAAAGAATTTGTGA
