>Addgene plasmid #28226 | pDTnLAPP2A frame 0 | addgene partial sequence | sequence record 41478 | Amp-R 5'-ATAATACCGCGCCACATAGC-3'
ACGTTCTTCGGGGCGAAAACTCTCAAGGATCTTACCGCTGTTGAGATCCAGTTCGATGTAACCCACTCGT
GCACCCAACTGATCTTCAGCATCTTTTACTTTCACCAGCGTTTCTGGGTGAGCAAAAACAGGAAGGCAAA
ATGCCGCAAAAAAGGGAATAAGGGCGACACGGAAATGTTGAATACTCATACTCTTCCTTTTTCAATGGCC
GGATCCGTTGCTGAAGTTCCTATTCCGAAGTTCCTATTCTTCAAATAGTATAGGAACTTCGTTATGCAGC
GTGGACCAGATGGGTGAGGTGGAGTACGCGCCCGGGGAGCCCAAGGGCACGCCCTGGCACCCGCACCGCG
GCTTCGAGACCGTCACGAATGCATGATATCCGCGGCCACCCTCAAAGGCATCACCGCGGGCCAGGTGAAT
ATCAAATCCTCCTCGTTTTTGGAAACTGACAATCTTAGCGCAGAAGTCATGCCCGCTTTTGAGAGGGAGT
ACTCACCCCAACAGCTGGCCCTCGCAGACAGCGATGCGGTAGAGAGTGAGGACGAACGCGGGCCCTGGGC
AGGTCGTCGGTCAGCTTGTCGTCGTCGTCCTTATAGTCCCCTCCGCCTCCGCCTCCCTGAAAGTACAGGT
TCTCGCCTCCTCCTCCGCTGTCCATGTGCTGCCGCTCGAATTTAGCAGCAGCTGTTTCTTTGAACTTGGC
GGCGCTGCCAGAGGGGCCAGAGCTGCTCAGGGGGCCCTGGAACAGCACTTCCAGGCTGCTGCTGCCGCTG
GGGCCGCTGCTCT
